>Addgene plasmid #167126 | pET21b-RBD-JA1 | addgene full sequence | sequence record 337035 | Addgene NGS Result
TTTCACCAGTGAGACGGGCAACAGCTGATTGCCCTTCACCGCCTGGCCCTGAGAGAGTTGCAGCAAGCGG
TCCACGCTGGTTTGCCCCAGCAGGCGAAAATCCTGTTTGATGGTGGTTAACGGCGGGATATAACATGAGC
TGTCTTCGGTATCGTCGTATCCCACTACCGAGATATCCGCACCAACGCGCAGCCCGGACTCGGTAATGGC
GCGCATTGCGCCCAGCGCCATCTGATCGTTGGCAACCAGCATCGCAGTGGGAACGATGCCCTCATTCAGC
ATTTGCATGGTTTGTTGAAAACCGGACATGGCACTCCAGTCGCCTTCCCGTTCCGCTATCGGCTGAATTT
GATTGCGAGTGAGATATTTATGCCAGCCAGCCAGACGCAGACGCGCCGAGACAGAACTTAATGGGCCCGC
TAACAGCGCGATTTGCTGGTGACCCAATGCGACCAGATGCTCCACGCCCAGTCGCGTACCGTCTTCATGG
GAGAAAATAATACTGTTGATGGGTGTCTGGTCAGAGACATCAAGAAATAACGCCGGAACATTAGTGCAGG
CAGCTTCCACAGCAATGGCATCCTGGTCATCCAGCGGATAGTTAATGATCAGCCCACTGACGCGTTGCGC
GAGAAGATTGTGCACCGCCGCTTTACAGGCTTCGACGCCGCTTCGTTCTACCATCGACACCACCACGCTG
GCACCCAGTTGATCGGCGCGAGATTTAATCGCCGCGACAATTTGCGACGGCGCGTGCAGGGCCAGACTGG
AGGTGGCAACGCCAATCAGCAACGACTGTTTGCCCGCCAGTTGTTGTGCCACGCGGTTGGGAATGTAATT
CAGCTCCGCCATCGCCGCTTCCACTTTTTCCCGCGTTTTCGCAGAAACGTGGCTGGCCTGGTTCACCACG
CGGGAAACGGTCTGATAAGAGACACCGGCATACTCTGCGACATCGTATAACGTTACTGGTTTCACATTCA
CCACCCTGAATTGACTCTCTTCCGGGCGCTATCATGCCATACCGCGAAAGGTTTTGCGCCATTCGATGGT
GTCCGGGATCTCGACGCTCTCCCTTATGCGACTCCTGCATTAGGAAGCAGCCCAGTAGTAGGTTGAGGCC
GTTGAGCACCGCCGCCGCAAGGAATGGTGCATGCAAGGAGATGGCGCCCAACAGTCCCCCGGCCACGGGG
CCTGCCACCATACCCACGCCGAAACAAGCGCTCATGAGCCCGAAGTGGCGAGCCCGATCTTCCCCATCGG
TGATGTCGGCGATATAGGCGCCAGCAACCGCACCTGTGGCGCCGGTGATGCCGGCCACGATGCGTCCGGC
GTAGAGGATCGAGATCTCGATCCCGCGAAATTAATACGACTCACTATAGGGGAATTGTGAGCGGATAACA
ATTCCCCTCTAGAAATAATTTTGTTTAACTTTAAGAAGGAGATATACATATGAATCTTTGTCCGTTCGGT
GAGGTTTTTAACGCGACAAGGTTCGCTAGTGTATATGCTTGGAACCGAAAGAGAATCTCCAATTGCGTAG
CTGATTACTCCGTTCTCTATAACAGTGCGTCCTTTTCAACCTTTAAGTGTTACGGCGTTTCTCCAACGAA
GCTGAATGATCTCTGTTTTACGAACGTGTATGCTGACTCTTTCGTTATACGGGGGGACGAAGTGAGACAG
ATAGCACCAGGTCAGACTGGGAAGATAGCGGATTACAACTATAAGTTGCCCGATGATTTTACGGGGTGCG
TAATCGCATGGAACTCAAACAACCTCGACTCCAAAGTAGGTGGTAATTATAATTACTTGTATCGCCTGTT
TCGAAAGAGCAATTTGAAGCCTTTTGAGCGGGATATTTCAACCGAAATTTACCAAGCAGGCAGTACGCCA
TGTAACGGAGTAGAGGGATTTAATTGCTACTTTCCTCTTCAATCTTATGGCTTTCAACCAACAAACGGAG
TGGGGTATCAACCTTATAGAGTGGTAGTATTGTCCTTTGAGCTCCTCCACGCCCCGGCTACAGTTTGTGG
GCCCAAAAAGGGTGAGAATTCGAGCTCCGTCGACAAGCTTGCGGCCGCACTCGAGCACCACCACCACCAC
CACTGAGATCCGGCTGCTAACAAAGCCCGAAAGGAAGCTGAGTTGGCTGCTGCCACCGCTGAGCAATAAC
TAGCATAACCCCTTGGGGCCTCTAAACGGGTCTTGAGGGGTTTTTTGCTGAAAGGAGGAACTATATCCGG
ATTGGCGAATGGG
[124 nt withheld, positions 2254-2377]
C
[91 nt withheld, positions 2379-2469]
A
[49 nt withheld, positions 2471-2519]
CCTTTGACGTTGGAGTCCACGTTCTTT
[37 nt withheld, positions 2547-2583]
ACCCTATCTCGGTCTATTCTTTTGATTTATAAGGGATTTTGCCGATTTCGGCCTATTGGTTAAAAAATGA
GCTGATTTAACAAAAATTTAACGCGAATTTTAACAAAATATTAACGCTTACAATTTAGGTGGCACTTTTC
GGGGAAATGTGCGCGGAACCCCTATTTGTTTATTTTTCTAAATACATTCAAATATGTATCCGCTCATGAG
ACAATAACCCTGATAAATGCTTCAATAATATTGAAAAAGGAAGAGTATGAGTATTCAACATTTCCGTGTC
GCCCTTATTCCCTTTTTTGCGGCATTTTGCCTTCCTGTTTTTGCTCACCCAGAAACGCTGGTGAAAGTAA
AAGATGCTGAAGATCAGTTGGGTGCACGAGTGGGTTACATCGAACTGGATCTCAACAGCGGTAAGATCCT
TGAGAGTTTTCGCCCCGAAGAACGTTTTCCAATGATGAGCACTTTTAAAGTTCTGCTATGTGGCGCGGTA
TTATCCCGTATTGACGCCGGGCAAGAGCAACTCGGTCGCCGCATACACTATTCTCAGAATGACTTGGTTG
AGTACTCACCAGTCACAGAAAAGCATCTTACGGATGGCATGACAGTAAGAGAATTATGCAGTGCTGCCAT
AACCATGAGTGATAACACTGCGGCCAACTTACTTCTGACAACGATCGGAGGACCGAAGGAGCTAACCGCT
TTTTTGCACAACATGGGGGATCATGTAACTCGCCTTGATCGTTGGGAACCGGAGCTGAATGAAGCCATAC
CAAACGACGAGCGTGACACCACGATGCCTGCAGCAATGGCAACAACGTTGCGCAAACTATTAACTGGCGA
ACTACTTACTCTAGCTTCCCGGCAACAATTAATAGACTGGATGGAGGCGGATAAAGTTGCAGGACCACTT
CTGCGCTCGGCCCTTCCGGCTGGCTGGTTTATTGCTGATAAATCTGGAGCCGGTGAGCGTGGGTCTCGCG
GTATCATTGCAGCACTGGGGCCAGATGGTAAGCCCTCCCGTATCGTAGTTATCTACACGACGGGGAGTCA
GGCAACTATGGATGAACGAAATAGACAGATCGCTGAGATAGGTGCCTCACTGATTAAGCATTGGTAACTG
TCAGACCAAGTTTACTCATATATACTTTAGATTGATTTAAAACTTCATTTTTAATTTAAAAGGATCTAGG
TGAAGATCCTTTTTGATAATCTCATGACCAAAATCCCTTAACGTGAGTTTTCGTTCCACTGAGCGTCAGA
CCCCGTAGAAAAGATCAAAGGATCTTCTTGAGATCCTTTTTTTCTGCGCGTAATCTGCTGCTTGCAAACA
AAAAAACCACCGCTACCAGCGGTGGTTTGTTTGCCGGATCAAGAGCTACCAACTCTTTTTCCGAAGGTAA
CTGGCTTCAGCAGAGCGCAGATACCAAATACTGTCCTTCTAGTGTAGCCGTAGTTAGGCCACCACTTCAA
GAACTCTGTAGCACCGCCTACATACCTCGCTCTGCTAATCCTGTTACCAGTGGCTGCTGCCAGTGGCGAT
AAGTCGTGTCTTACCGGGTTGGACTCAAGACGATAGTTACCGGATAAGGCGCAGCGGTCGGGCTGAACGG
GGGGTTCGTGCACACAGCCCAGCTTGGAGCGAACGACCTACACCGAACTGAGATACCTACAGCGTGAGCT
ATGAGAAAGCGCCACGCTTCCCGAAGGGAGAAAGGCGGACAGGTATCCGGTAAGCGGCAGGGTCGGAACA
GGAGAGCGCACGAGGGAGCTTCCAGGGGGAAACGCCTGGTATCTTTATAGTCCTGTCGGGTTTCGCCACC
TCTGACTTGAGCGTCGATTTTTGTGATGCTCGTCAGGGGGGCGGAGCCTATGGAAAAACGCCAGCAACGC
GGCCTTTTTACGGTTCCTGGCCTTTTGCTGGCCTTTTGCTCACATGTTCTTTCCTGCGTTATCCCCTGAT
TCTGTGGATAACCGTATTACCGCCTTTGAGTGAGCTGATACCGCTCGCCGCAGCCGAACGACCGAGCGCA
GCGAGTCAGTGAGCGAGGAAGCGGAAGAGCGCCTGATGCGGTATTTTCTCCTTACGCATCTGTGCGGTAT
TTCACACCGCAATGGTGCACTCTCAGTACAATCTGCTCTGATGCCGCATAGTTAAGCCAGTATACACTCC
GCTATCGCTACGTGACTGGGTCATGGCTGCGCCCCGACACCCGCCAACACCCGCTGACGCGCCCTGACGG
GCTTGTCTGCTCCCGGCATCCGCTTACAGACAAGCTGTGACCGTCTCCGGGAGCTGCATGTGTCAGAGGT
TTTCACCGTCATCACCGAAACGCGCGAGGCAGCTGCGGTAAAGCTCATCAGCGTGGTCGTGAAGCGATTC
ACAGATGTCTGCCTGTTCATCCGCGTCCAGCTCGTTGAGTTTCTCCAGAAGCGTTAATGTCTGGCTTCTG
ATAAAGCGGGCCATGTTAAGGGCGGTTTTTTCCTGTTTGGTCACTGATGCCTCCGTGTAAGGGGGATTTC
TGTTCATGGGGGTAATGATACCGATGAAACGAGAGAGGATGCTCACGATACGGGTTACTGATGATGAACA
TGCCCGGTTACTGGAACGTTGTGAGGGTAAACAACTGGCGGTATGGATGCGGCGGGACCAGAGAAAAATC
ACTCAGGGTCAATGCCAGCGCTTCGTTAATACAGATGTAGGTGTTCCACAGGGTAGCCAGCAGCATCCTG
CGATGCAGATCCGGAACATAATGGTGCAGGGCGCTGACTTCCGCGTTTCCAGACTTTACGAAACACGGAA
ACCGAAGACCATTCATGTTGTTGCTCAGGTCGCAGACGTTTTGCAGCAGCAGTCGCTTCACGTTCGCTCG
CGTATCGGTGATTCATTCTGCTAACCAGTAAGGCAACCCCGCCAGCCTAGCCGGGTCCTCAACGACAGGA
GCACGATCATGCGCACCCGTGGGGCCGCCATGCCGGCGATAATGGCCTGCTTCTCGCCGAAACGTTTGGT
GGCGGGACCAGTGACGAAGGCTTGAGCGAGGGCGTGCAAGATTCCGAATACCGCAAGCGACAGGCCGATC
ATCGTCGCGCTCCAGCGAAAGCGGTCCTCGCCGAAAATGACCCAGAGCGCTGCCGGCACCTGTCCTACGA
GTTGCATGATAAAGAAGACAGTCATAAGTGCGGCGACGATAGTCATGCCCCGCGCCCACCGGAAGGAGCT
GACTGGGTTGAAGGCTCTCAAGGGCATCGGTCGAGATCCCGGTGCCTAATGAGTGAGCTAACTTACATTA
ATTGCGTTGCGCTCACTGCCCGCTTTCCAGTCGGGAAACCTGTCGTGCCAGCTGCATTAATGAATCGGCC
AACGCGCGGGGAGAGGCGGTTTGCGTATTGGGCGCCAGGGTGGTTTTTCT
Features (pLannotate 1.2.2; 19 found; start..end, strand, type, name):
    976..1053    -  promoter       lacI promoter: lacI
   1061..1340    -  CDS            TcR (fragment): tetracycline efflux protein; tet; confers resistance to tetracycline
   1362..1380    +  promoter       T7 promoter: promoter for bacteriophage T7 RNA polymerase
   1381..1405    +  protein_bind   lac operator: The lac repressor binds to the lac operator to inhibit transcription in E. coli. This inhibition can be relieved by adding lactose or isopropyl-β-D-thiogalactopyranoside (IPTG). lac repressor encoded by lacI
   1420..1442    +  RBS            RBS: efficient ribosome binding site from bacteriophage T7 gene 10 (Olins and Rangwala, 1989)
   1453..2049    +  CDS            S (fragment): SPIKE_SARS2 - Experimental evidence at protein level: Swiss-Prot protein existence level 1. [Spike glycoprotein]: May down-regulate host tetherin (BST2) by lysosomal degradation, thereby counteracting its antiviral activity. From Severe acute respiratory syndrome coronavirus 2 (2019-nCoV) (SARS-CoV-2).
   2086..2103    +  CDS            9xHis (fragment): 9xHis affinity tag
   2113..2162    +  CDS            SET1 (fragment): solubility-enhancement tag derived from T7 phage gene 10B
   2170..2217    +  terminator     T7 terminator: transcription terminator for bacteriophage T7 RNA polymerase
   2254..2682    +  rep_origin     f1 ori (sequence partly withheld): f1 bacteriophage origin of replication; arrow indicates direction of (+) strand synthesis
   2735..2839    +  promoter       AmpR promoter: bla
   2840..3700    +  CDS            AmpR: β-lactamase; bla; confers resistance to ampicillin, carbenicillin, and related antibiotics
   3871..4459    +  rep_origin     ori: high-copy-number ColE1/pMB1/pBR322/pUC origin of replication
   4645..4784    -  misc_feature   bom: basis of mobility region from pBR322
   4886..5077    -  CDS            rop: Rop protein, which maintains plasmids at low copy number; rop
   5094..5474    +  CDS            YPB1_ECOLX: Protein predicted: Swiss-Prot protein existence level 4. From Escherichia coli.
   5546..5837    -  CDS            TcR (fragment): tetracycline efflux protein; tet; confers resistance to tetracycline
   5852..5873    -  protein_bind   CAP binding site: CAP binding activates transcription in the presence of cAMP. E. coli catabolite activator protein
   5886..975     -  CDS            lacI (across the origin): lac repressor; lacI; The lac repressor binds to the lac operator to inhibit transcription in E. coli. This inhibition can be relieved by adding lactose or isopropyl-β-D-thiogalactopyranoside (IPTG).
