[The description below was written by a language model from this plasmid's Addgene catalogue record and pLannotate feature annotations shown in this document.]
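Description:
pET21b-RBD-JA1 is a bacterial expression plasmid built on the Novagen pET21b(+) backbone for producing the receptor-binding domain (RBD) of the SARS-CoV-2 spike glycoprotein in E. coli. The sequenced plasmid is about 6 kb. It replicates from a pBR322-type ColE1 origin accompanied by the bom mobility region and the rop gene, which holds copy number low, in line with the catalogue's low-copy designation. Selection is by ampicillin through the β-lactamase gene, and an f1 phage origin allows single-stranded DNA production. The short tetracycline-resistance fragments and the predicted E. coli open reading frame picked up by the annotation are non-functional remnants of the pBR322 ancestry.

The insert, roughly 600 bp encoding spike residues 333 to 529, was cloned between the NdeI and EcoRI sites, so translation starts at the vector's own start codon just downstream of the T7 gene 10 ribosome binding site. Transcription is driven by the T7 promoter, followed by a lac operator, and ends at the T7 terminator. The plasmid-borne lacI gene supplies repressor, so expression stays off until IPTG is added in a host that provides T7 RNA polymerase. A histidine tag sequence from the vector lies a short distance downstream of the insert, but the record does not state whether the RBD reading frame continues into it or ends at a stop codon first. The small "SET1" hit before the terminator is probably an annotation match to vector sequence rather than a designed fusion tag.

According to the associated publication title, the construct was used in structural studies of synthetic nanobodies bound to the RBD and the epitopes they recognise.
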