Addgene plasmid #167126: pET21b-RBD-JA1
Purpose: Expresses SARS-CoV-2 RBD in bacterial system
Depositing lab: David Margulies. Depositing organization: National Institute of Allergy and Infectious Diseases (NIAID). Publication: Synthetic nanobody-SARS-CoV-2 receptor-binding domain structures identify distinct epitopes. Ahmad J, Jiang J, Boyd LF, Natarajan K, Margulies DH. bioRxiv. 2021 Jan 27. doi: 10.1101/2021.01.27.428466. PubMed 33532775.
Backbone
  Vector backbone: pET21b(+)
  Backbone manufacturer: Novagen
  Backbone size w/o insert (bp): 5442
  Vector type: Bacterial Expression
Growth in bacteria
  Bacterial resistance: Ampicillin, 100 μg/mL
  Growth temperature: 37°C
  Growth strain: DH5alpha
  Copy number: Low Copy
Gene/Insert
  Gene/Insert name: SARS-CoV-2 Receptor Binding domain
  Species: SARS-CoV-2
  Insert size (bp): 596
  Mutation: residues (333 to 529 aa)
  GenBank ID: YP_009724390.1
  Entrez Gene: S (a.k.a. GU280_gp02, spike glycoprotein)
  Promoter: T7
  Cloning method: Restriction Enzyme; 5′ cloning site NdeI (not destroyed); 3′ cloning site EcoRI (not destroyed)
  Sequencing primers: 5′ T7 Fwd; 3′ T7 Term
Resource information
  A portion of this plasmid was derived from a plasmid made by: cloned from Addgene
Terms and licenses: Academic/Nonprofit Terms; Industry Terms: Not Available to Industry
How to cite: pET21b-RBD-JA1 was a gift from David Margulies (Addgene plasmid # 167126 ; http://n2t.net/addgene:167126 ; RRID:Addgene_167126)
