>Addgene plasmid #167126 | pET21b-RBD-JA1 | depositor partial sequence | sequence record 327616 | T7 Fwd and T7-term
AACTTTAAGAAGGAGATATACATATGAATCTTTGTCCGTTCGGTGAGGTTTTTAACGCGACAAGGTTCGC
TAGTGTATATGCTTGGAACCGAAAGAGAATCTCCAATTGCGTAGCTGATTACTCCGTTCTCTATAACAGT
GCGTCCTTTTCAACCTTTAAGTGTTACGGCGTTTCTCCAACGAAGCTGAATGATCTCTGTTTTACGAACG
TGTATGCTGACTCTTTCGTTATACGGGGGGACGAAGTGAGACAGATAGCACCAGGTCAGACTGGGAAGAT
AGCGGATTACAACTATAAGTTGCCCGATGATTTTACGGGGTGCGTAATCGCATGGAACTCAAACAACCTC
GACTCCAAAGTAGGTGGTAATTATAATTACTTGTATCGCCTGTTTCGAAAGAGCAATTTGAAGCCTTTTG
AGCGGGATATTTCAACCGAAATTTACCAAGCAGGCAGTACGCCATGTAACGGAGTAGAGGGATTTAATTG
CTACTTTCCTCTTCAATCTTATGGCTTTCAACCAACAAACGGAGTGGGGTATCAACCTTATAGAGTGGTA
GTATTGTCCTTTGAGCTCCTCCACGCCCCGGCTACAGTTTGTGGGCCCAAAAAGGGTGAGAATTCGAGCT
CCGTCGACAAGCTTGCGGCCGCACTCGAGCACCACCACCACCACCACTGAGATCCGGCTGCTAACAAAGC
CCGAAAGGAAGCTGAGTTGGCTGCTGCCACCGCTGAGCAATAACTAGCATAACCCCTTGGGGCCTCTAAA
CGGGTCTTGAGGGGTTTTTTGCTGAAAGGAGGAACTATATCCGGATTGGCGAATGGG
[77 nt withheld, positions 828-904]
